Addgene plasmid #20240: pE1B-C-F/Sox10-MCS1C
Depositing lab: William Pavan. Depositing organization: National Human Genome Research Institute (NHGRI). Publication: Identification of neural crest and glial enhancers at the mouse Sox10 locus through transgenesis in zebrafish. Antonellis A, Huynh JL, Lee-Lin SQ, Vinton RM, Renaud G, Loftus SK, Elliot G, Wolfsberg TG, Green ED, McCallion AS, Pavan WJ. PLoS Genet. 2008 . 4(9):e1000174. 10.1371/journal.pgen.1000174 PubMed 18773071.
Backbone
  Vector backbone: pE1B-C-F
  Backbone size w/o insert (bp): 4909
  Vector type: Mammalian Expression
Growth in bacteria
  Bacterial resistance: Ampicillin, 100 μg/mL
  Growth temperature: 37°C
  Growth strain: DH5alpha
  Copy number: High Copy
Gene/Insert
  Gene/Insert name: Sox10-MCS1C
  Species: M. musculus (mouse)
  Insert size (bp): 659
  Cloning method: Gateway Cloning; 5′ cloning site attR (destroyed during cloning); 3′ cloning site attR (destroyed during cloning)
  Sequencing primers: 5′ n/a
Terms and licenses: Academic/Nonprofit Terms; Industry Terms: Not Available to Industry
How to cite: pE1B-C-F/Sox10-MCS1C was a gift from William Pavan (Addgene plasmid # 20240 ; http://n2t.net/addgene:20240 ; RRID:Addgene_20240)
