[The description below was written by a language model from this plasmid's Addgene catalogue record and pLannotate feature annotations shown in this document.]
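Description:
pE1B-C-F/Sox10-MCS1C is a mammalian luciferase reporter plasmid built to test a candidate regulatory element from the mouse Sox10 locus. The backbone, pE1B-C-F (about 4.9 kb), is a Gateway destination vector. A 659 bp mouse genomic segment called Sox10-MCS1C was recombined into it, consuming the attR sites and leaving the insert flanked by attB1 and attB2 in the 5,567 nt depositor sequence. The plasmid is maintained in E. coli through a high-copy ColE1/pUC-type origin with ampicillin selection (AmpR with its bla promoter). An f1 origin is also present. Short annotated fragments of lacZα, a tetracycline resistance gene and SV40 large T antigen appear to be non-functional backbone remnants.

The insert sits directly upstream of a firefly luciferase (luc+) coding sequence that is terminated by an SV40 polyadenylation signal. A synthetic poly(A) signal and an RNA polymerase II pause site from the human α2 globin gene lie upstream of the insert. These elements typically block spurious read-through transcription from the backbone, so that luciferase output reflects the activity of the cloned element. The feature table annotates no promoter between attB2 and the luciferase start. The backbone name suggests a minimal adenoviral E1B promoter occupies this short interval, but the record does not state it.

The associated publication concerns the identification of neural crest and glial enhancers at the mouse Sox10 locus. Consistent with that, this construct is suited to measuring the enhancer activity of the Sox10-MCS1C segment by luciferase assay in transfected mammalian cells. The record does not define the "MCS" abbreviation or the meaning of the "C-F" part of the vector name.
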