Features (pLannotate 1.2.2; 13 found; start..end, strand, type, name):
    111..1763    +  CDS            luciferase: firefly luciferase; luc+; enhanced luc+ version of the luciferase gene
   1804..1925    -  polyA_signal   SV40 poly(A) signal: SV40 polyadenylation signal
   1948..2016    -  CDS            large T antigen (fragment): large T antigen from SV40 (simian virus 40)
   2032..2164    +  CDS            TcR (fragment): tetracycline efflux protein; tet; confers resistance to tetracycline
   2344..2932    -  rep_origin     ori: high-copy-number ColE1/pMB1/pBR322/pUC origin of replication
   3103..3963    -  CDS            AmpR: β-lactamase; bla; confers resistance to ampicillin, carbenicillin, and related antibiotics
   3964..4068    -  promoter       AmpR promoter: bla
   4095..4523    +  rep_origin     f1 ori (sequence partly withheld): f1 bacteriophage origin of replication; arrow indicates direction of (+) strand synthesis
   4555..4622    -  CDS            lacZα (fragment): LacZα fragment of β-galactosidase; lacZ fragment
   4681..4729    +  polyA_signal   poly(A) signal: synthetic polyadenylation signal
   4743..4834    +  misc_feature   pause site: RNA polymerase II transcriptional pause signal from the human α2 globin gene
   4873..4897    +  protein_bind   attB1: mutant version of attB; recombination site for the Gateway® BP reaction BP Clonase™
   5557..14      -  protein_bind   attB2 (across the origin): mutant version of attB; recombination site for the Gateway® BP reaction BP Clonase™
>Addgene plasmid #20240 | pE1B-C-F/Sox10-MCS1C | depositor full sequence | sequence record 9523 | Author sequence
TTGTACAAAGTGGTGATGGGCTCGAGATCTCAGGGATATAAAGCTGGGTTGGTGTTGCTTTGAATAGTTC
ATCTTAAGCTTGGCATTCCGGTACTGTTGGTAAAGCCACCATGGAAGACGCCAAAAACATAAAGAAAGGC
CCGGCGCCATTCTATCCGCTGGAAGATGGAACCGCTGGAGAGCAACTGCATAAGGCTATGAAGAGATACG
CCCTGGTTCCTGGAACAATTGCTTTTACAGATGCACATATCGAGGTGGACATCACTTACGCTGAGTACTT
CGAAATGTCCGTTCGGTTGGCAGAAGCTATGAAACGATATGGGCTGAATACAAATCACAGAATCGTCGTA
TGCAGTGAAAACTCTCTTCAATTCTTTATGCCGGTGTTGGGCGCGTTATTTATCGGAGTTGCAGTTGCGC
CCGCGAACGACATTTATAATGAACGTGAATTGCTCAACAGTATGGGCATTTCGCAGCCTACCGTGGTGTT
CGTTTCCAAAAAGGGGTTGCAAAAAATTTTGAACGTGCAAAAAAAGCTCCCAATCATCCAAAAAATTATT
ATCATGGATTCTAAAACGGATTACCAGGGATTTCAGTCGATGTACACGTTCGTCACATCTCATCTACCTC
CCGGTTTTAATGAATACGATTTTGTGCCAGAGTCCTTCGATAGGGACAAGACAATTGCACTGATCATGAA
CTCCTCTGGATCTACTGGTCTGCCTAAAGGTGTCGCTCTGCCTCATAGAACTGCCTGCGTGAGATTCTCG
CATGCCAGAGATCCTATTTTTGGCAATCAAATCATTCCGGATACTGCGATTTTAAGTGTTGTTCCATTCC
ATCACGGTTTTGGAATGTTTACTACACTCGGATATTTGATATGTGGATTTCGAGTCGTCTTAATGTATAG
ATTTGAAGAAGAGCTGTTTCTGAGGAGCCTTCAGGATTACAAGATTCAAAGTGCGCTGCTGGTGCCAACC
CTATTCTCCTTCTTCGCCAAAAGCACTCTGATTGACAAATACGATTTATCTAATTTACACGAAATTGCTT
CTGGTGGCGCTCCCCTCTCTAAGGAAGTCGGGGAAGCGGTTGCCAAGAGGTTCCATCTGCCAGGTATCAG
GCAAGGATATGGGCTCACTGAGACTACATCAGCTATTCTGATTACACCCGAGGGGGATGATAAACCGGGC
GCGGTCGGTAAAGTTGTTCCATTTTTTGAAGCGAAGGTTGTGGATCTGGATACCGGGAAAACGCTGGGCG
TTAATCAAAGAGGCGAACTGTGTGTGAGAGGTCCTATGATTATGTCCGGTTATGTAAACAATCCGGAAGC
GACCAACGCCTTGATTGACAAGGATGGATGGCTACATTCTGGAGACATAGCTTACTGGGACGAAGACGAA
CACTTCTTCATCGTTGACCGCCTGAAGTCTCTGATTAAGTACAAAGGCTATCAGGTGGCTCCCGCTGAAT
TGGAATCCATCTTGCTCCAACACCCCAACATCTTCGACGCAGGTGTCGCAGGTCTTCCCGACGATGACGC
CGGTGAACTTCCCGCCGCCGTTGTTGTTTTGGAGCACGGAAAGACGATGACGGAAAAAGAGATCGTGGAT
TACGTCGCCAGTCAAGTAACAACCGCGAAAAAGTTGCGCGGAGGAGTTGTGTTTGTGGACGAAGTACCGA
AAGGTCTTACCGGAAAACTCGACGCAAGAAAAATCAGAGAGATCCTCATAAAGGCCAAGAAGGGCGGAAA
GATCGCCGTGTAATTCTAGAGTCGGGGCGGCCGGCCGCTTCGAGCAGACATGATAAGATACATTGATGAG
TTTGGACAAACCACAACTAGAATGCAGTGAAAAAAATGCTTTATTTGTGAAATTTGTGATGCTATTGCTT
TATTTGTAACCATTATAAGCTGCAATAAACAAGTTAACAACAACAATTGCATTCATTTTATGTTTCAGGT
TCAGGGGGAGGTGTGGGAGGTTTTTTAAAGCAAGTAAAACCTCTACAAATGTGGTAAAATCGATAAGGAT
CCGTCGACCGATGCCCTTGAGAGCCTTCAACCCAGTCAGCTCCTTCCGGTGGGCGCGGGGCATGACTATC
GTCGCCGCACTTATGACTGTCTTCTTTATCATGCAACTCGTAGGACAGGTGCCGGCAGCGCTCTTCCGCT
TCCTCGCTCACTGACTCGCTGCGCTCGGTCGTTCGGCTGCGGCGAGCGGTATCAGCTCACTCAAAGGCGG
TAATACGGTTATCCACAGAATCAGGGGATAACGCAGGAAAGAACATGTGAGCAAAAGGCCAGCAAAAGGC
CAGGAACCGTAAAAAGGCCGCGTTGCTGGCGTTTTTCCATAGGCTCCGCCCCCCTGACGAGCATCACAAA
AATCGACGCTCAAGTCAGAGGTGGCGAAACCCGACAGGACTATAAAGATACCAGGCGTTTCCCCCTGGAA
GCTCCCTCGTGCGCTCTCCTGTTCCGACCCTGCCGCTTACCGGATACCTGTCCGCCTTTCTCCCTTCGGG
AAGCGTGGCGCTTTCTCATAGCTCACGCTGTAGGTATCTCAGTTCGGTGTAGGTCGTTCGCTCCAAGCTG
GGCTGTGTGCACGAACCCCCCGTTCAGCCCGACCGCTGCGCCTTATCCGGTAACTATCGTCTTGAGTCCA
ACCCGGTAAGACACGACTTATCGCCACTGGCAGCAGCCACTGGTAACAGGATTAGCAGAGCGAGGTATGT
AGGCGGTGCTACAGAGTTCTTGAAGTGGTGGCCTAACTACGGCTACACTAGAAGAACAGTATTTGGTATC
TGCGCTCTGCTGAAGCCAGTTACCTTCGGAAAAAGAGTTGGTAGCTCTTGATCCGGCAAACAAACCACCG
CTGGTAGCGGTGGTTTTTTTGTTTGCAAGCAGCAGATTACGCGCAGAAAAAAAGGATCTCAAGAAGATCC
TTTGATCTTTTCTACGGGGTCTGACGCTCAGTGGAACGAAAACTCACGTTAAGGGATTTTGGTCATGAGA
TTATCAAAAAGGATCTTCACCTAGATCCTTTTAAATTAAAAATGAAGTTTTAAATCAATCTAAAGTATAT
ATGAGTAAACTTGGTCTGACAGTTACCAATGCTTAATCAGTGAGGCACCTATCTCAGCGATCTGTCTATT
TCGTTCATCCATAGTTGCCTGACTCCCCGTCGTGTAGATAACTACGATACGGGAGGGCTTACCATCTGGC
CCCAGTGCTGCAATGATACCGCGAGACCCACGCTCACCGGCTCCAGATTTATCAGCAATAAACCAGCCAG
CCGGAAGGGCCGAGCGCAGAAGTGGTCCTGCAACTTTATCCGCCTCCATCCAGTCTATTAATTGTTGCCG
GGAAGCTAGAGTAAGTAGTTCGCCAGTTAATAGTTTGCGCAACGTTGTTGCCATTGCTACAGGCATCGTG
GTGTCACGCTCGTCGTTTGGTATGGCTTCATTCAGCTCCGGTTCCCAACGATCAAGGCGAGTTACATGAT
CCCCCATGTTGTGCAAAAAAGCGGTTAGCTCCTTCGGTCCTCCGATCGTTGTCAGAAGTAAGTTGGCCGC
AGTGTTATCACTCATGGTTATGGCAGCACTGCATAATTCTCTTACTGTCATGCCATCCGTAAGATGCTTT
TCTGTGACTGGTGAGTACTCAACCAAGTCATTCTGAGAATAGTGTATGCGGCGACCGAGTTGCTCTTGCC
CGGCGTCAATACGGGATAATACCGCGCCACATAGCAGAACTTTAAAAGTGCTCATCATTGGAAAACGTTC
TTCGGGGCGAAAACTCTCAAGGATCTTACCGCTGTTGAGATCCAGTTCGATGTAACCCACTCGTGCACCC
AACTGATCTTCAGCATCTTTTACTTTCACCAGCGTTTCTGGGTGAGCAAAAACAGGAAGGCAAAATGCCG
CAAAAAAGGGAATAAGGGCGACACGGAAATGTTGAATACTCATACTCTTCCTTTTTCAATATTATTGAAG
CATTTATCAGGGTTATTGTCTCATGAGCGGATACATATTTGAATGTATTTAGAAAAATAAACAAATAGGG
GTTCCGCGCACATTTCCCCGAAAAGTGCCACCTG
[124 nt withheld, positions 4095-4218]
C
[91 nt withheld, positions 4220-4310]
A
[49 nt withheld, positions 4312-4360]
CCTTTGACGTTGGAGTCCACGTTCTTT
[37 nt withheld, positions 4388-4424]
ACCCTATCTCGGTCTATTCTTTTGATTTATAAGGGATTTTGCCGATTTCGGCCTATTGGTTAAAAAATGA
GCTGATTTAACAAAAATTTAACGCGAATTTTAACAAAATATTAACGCTTACAATTTGCCATTCGCCATTC
AGGCTGCGCAACTGTTGGGAAGGGCGATCGGTGCGGGCCTCTTCGCTATTACGCCAGCCCAAGCTACCAT
GATAAGTAAGTAATATTAAGGTACGGGAGGTACTTGGAGCGGCCGCAATAAAATATCTTTATTTTCATTA
CATCTGTGTGTTGGTTTTTTGTGTGAATCGATAGTACTAACATACGCTCTCCATCAAAACAAAACGAAAC
AAAACAAACTAGCAAAATAGGCTGTCCCCAGTGCAAGTGCAGGTGCCAGAACATTTCTCTATCGATAGGT
ACCGAGCTCTTACGCGTGCTAGCCCATCACAAGTTTGTACAAAAAAGCAGGCTTGCGGTCCAGCTCGGGG
CTGGGGAGTGACGCTGATGGACTGGGAGGGAGGGGCTGGGGGGCCCTGAGCCTCAGGCCACTGCCTTGTC
TGGACGGAGCCTGAATCCTCACCACCAAACACCCTGGCTGGACAGCCGAGACTGACTGAGCCGCTGCAGA
CGGCTGGGGAAGGAAGGAGGGGGAGGGGAGGGGGAAAGGAGGGAGGGAAGGGCAGAAGGTGGAGCCTCCA
GCGCTGCCTTCATCCCCAACACCCAGGACGCCTCCACTCTGCCCAGCCCCCCCCCCCCCAACCCCAGCCC
TGTGACCCGCACTGCTGCCTAGGCCCGTCTCCCTGGACTCAGCTTGGGTTTGGCATCTGGTGTGAGCATG
GGGATATTTTAGGTCTGGGAAGGGAGAGATACAGGTGGCACAGTCAGAACCTGTTGCCTGGGACCCTAAA
CCATTGCCACAGGTGGTGGCATGGACAGTTGACAAAGGACTGGAGAGAGGTGTGAGGAGAGTGGATAACT
TGAAAGGGTCGTGGCCTGTGTTGCTTCATTTGAGAAATCCCACTGAGTCCCACTGTGTGCTAGGCACCGC
AGCCTGCAGTAGGTATCAGACCCTCGCCTTCTCCTGTCCTCTCCAACACAGCTGACCCAAGCCAAGCCCC
CCAGGACCGCAGACCCAGCTTTC
