>Addgene plasmid #20240 | pE1B-C-F/Sox10-MCS1C | addgene partial sequence | sequence record 26094 | 20240 with LucNrev
GCCGGGCCTTTCTTTATGTTTTTGGCGTCTTCCATGGTGGCTTTACCAACAGTACCGGAATGCCAAGCTT
AAGATGAACTATTCAAAGCAACACCAACCCAGCTTTATATCCCTGAGATCTCGAGCCCATCACAAGTTTG
TACAAAAAAGCAGGCTGCTGATGGACTGGGAGGGAGGGGCTGGGGGGCCCTGAGCCTCAGGCCACTGCCT
TGTCTGGACGGAGCCTGAATCCTCACCACCAAACACCCTGGCTGGACAGCCGAGACTGACTGAGCCGCTG
CAGACGGCTGGGGAAGGAAGGAGGGGGAGGGGAGGGGGAAAGGAGGGAGGGAAGGGCAGAAGGTGGAGCC
TCCAGCGCTGTCTTCATCCCCAACACCCAGGACGCCTCCACTCTGCCCAGCCCCCCCCCCCCCAACCCCA
GCCCTGTGACCCGCACTGCTGCCTAGGCCCGTCTCCCTGGACTCAGCTTGGGTTTGGCATCTGG
